>Addgene plasmid #213548 | pCMV-Parkin-A92mKO2 | addgene full sequence | sequence record 421789 | Addgene NGS Result
TCATTAGTTCATAGCCCATATATGGAGTTCCGCGTTACATAACTTACGGTAAATGGCCCGCCTGGCTGAC
CGCCCAACGACCCCCGCCCATTGACGTCAATAATGACGTATGTTCCCATAGTAACGCCAATAGGGACTTT
CCATTGACGTCAATGGGTGGAGTATTTACGGTAAACTGCCCACTTGGCAGTACATCAAGTGTATCATATG
CCAAGTACGCCCCCTATTGACGTCAATGACGGTAAATGGCCCGCCTGGCATTATGCCCAGTACATGACCT
TATGGGACTTTCCTACTTGGCAGTACATCTACGTATTAGTCATCGCTATTACCATGGTGATGCGGTTTTG
GCAGTACATCAATGGGCGTGGATAGCGGTTTGACTCACGGGGATTTCCAAGTCTCCACCCCATTGACGTC
AATGGGAGTTTGTTTTGGCACCAAAATCAACGGGACTTTCCAAAATGTCGTAACAACTCCGCCCCATTGA
CGCAAATGGGCGGTAGGCGTGTACGGTGGGAGGTCTATATAAGCAGAGCTGGTTTAGTGAACCGTCAGAT
CCGCTAGCGCTACCGGTCGCCACCATGATAGTGTTTGTCAGGTTCAACTCCAGCCATGGTTTCCCAGTGG
AGGTCGATTCTGACACCAGCATCTTCCAGCTCAAGGAGGTGGTTGCTAAGCGACAGGGGGTTCCGGCTGA
CCAGTTGCGTGTGATTTTCGCAGGGAAGGAGCTGAGGAATGACTGGACTGTGCAGAATTGTGACCTGGAT
CAGCAGAGCATTGTTCACATTGTGCAGAGACCGTGGAGAAAAGGTCAAGAAATGAATGCAACTGGAGGCG
ACGACCCCAGAAACGCGGCGGGTGCTGGTTCTGGCGTGAGCGTGATCAAGCCCGAGATGAAGATGAGGTA
CTACATGGACGGCTCCGTCAATGGGCATGAGTTCACAATCGAGGGTGAGGGCACAGGCAGACCTTACGAG
GGACATCAGGAGATGACACTGCGCGTCACAATGGCCGAGGGCGGGCCAATGCCTTTCGCCTTCGACCTGG
TGTCCCACGTGTTCTGTTACGGCCACAGAGTTTTTACCAAGTACCCAGAAGAGATCCCAGACTATTTCAA
GCAGGCCTTTCCTGAGGGCCTGTCCTGGGAGAGGTCCCTGGAGTTCGAGGACGGCGGCTCCGCCTCCGTG
AGCGCCCACATCAGCCTGAGGGGCAACACCTTCTACCACAAGTCCAAGTTCACCGGCGTGAACTTCCCCG
CCGACGGCCCCATCATGCAGAACCAGAGCGTGGACTGGGAGCCCTCCACCGAGAAGATCACCGCCAGCGA
CGGCGTGCTGAAGGGCGACGTGACCATGTACCTGAAGCTGGAGGGCGGCGGCAACCACAAGTGCCAGATG
AAGACCACCTACAAGGCCGCCAAGGAGATCCTGGAGATGCCCGGCGACCACTACATCGGCCACAGGCTGG
TGAGGAAGACCGAGGGCAACATCACCGAGCAGGTGGAGGACGCCGTGGCCCACTCAGCAGGATCAGGAGG
TGGAGGCTGTGAGCGGGAGCCCCAGAGCTTGACTCGGGTGGACCTCAGCAGCTCAGTCCTCCCAGGAGAC
TCTGTGGGGCTGGCTGTCATTCTGCACACTGACAGCAGGAAGGACTCACCACCAGCTGGAAGTCCAGCAG
GTAGATCAATCTACAACAGCTTTTATGTGTATTGCAAAGGCCCCTGTCAAAGAGTGCAGCCGGGAAAACT
CAGGGTACAGTGCAGCACCTGCAGGCAGGCAACGCTCACCTTGACCCAGGGTCCATCTTGCTGGGATGAT
GTTTTAATTCCAAACCGGATGAGTGGTGAATGCCAATCCCCACACTGCCCTGGGACTAGTGCAGAATTTT
TCTTTAAATGTGGAGCACACCCCACCTCTGACAAGGAAACATCAGTAGCTTTGCACCTGATCGCAACAAA
TAGTCGGAACATCACTTGCATTACGTGCACAGACGTCAGGAGCCCCGTCCTGGTTTTCCAGTGCAACTCC
CGCCACGTGATTTGCTTAGACTGTTTCCACTTATACTGTGTGACAAGACTCAATGATCGGCAGTTTGTCC
ACGACCCTCAGCTTGGCTACTCCCTGCCTTGTGTGGCTGGCTGTCCCAACTCCTTGATTAAAGAGCTCCA
TCACTTCAGGATTCTGGGAGAAGAGCAGTACAACCGGTACCAGCAGTATGGTGCAGAGGAGTGTGTCCTG
CAGATGGGGGGCGTGTTATGCCCCCGCCCTGGCTGTGGAGCGGGGCTGCTGCCGGAGCCTGACCAGAGGA
AAGTCACCTGCGAAGGGGGCAATGGCCTGGGCTGTGGGTTTGCCTTCTGCCGGGAATGTAAAGAAGCGTA
CCATGAAGGGGAGTGCAGTGCCGTATTTGAAGCCTCAGGAACAACTACTCAGGCCTACAGAGTCGATGAA
AGAGCCGCCGAGCAGGCTCGTTGGGAAGCAGCCTCCAAAGAAACCATCAAGAAAACCACCAAGCCCTGTC
CCCGCTGCCATGTACCAGTGGAAAAAAATGGAGGCTGCATGCACATGAAGTGTCCGCAGCCCCAGTGCAG
GCTCGAGTGGTGCTGGAACTGTGGCTGCGAGTGGAACCGCGTCTGCATGGGGGACCACTGGTTCGACGTG
TAAGGATCCACCGGATCTAGATAACTGATCATAATCAGCCATACCACATTTGTAGAGGTTTTACTTGCTT
TAAAAAACCTCCCACACCTCCCCCTGAACCTGAAACATAAAATGAATGCAATTGTTGTTGTTAACTTGTT
TATTGCAGCTTATAATGGTTACAAATAAAGCAATAGCATCACAAATTTCACAAATAAAGCATTTTTTTCA
CTGCATTCTAGTTGTGGTTTGTCCAAACTCATCAATGTATCTTAACGCGTAAATTGTAAGCGTTAATATT
TTGTTAAAATTCGCGTTAAATTTTTGTTAAATCAGCTCATTTTTTAACCAATAGGCCGAAATCGGCAAAA
TCCCTTATAAATCAAAAGAATAGACCGAGATAGGGT
[37 nt withheld, positions 3047-3083]
AAAGAACGTGGACTCCAACGTCAAAGG
[49 nt withheld, positions 3111-3159]
T
[91 nt withheld, positions 3161-3251]
G
[124 nt withheld, positions 3253-3376]
CAGGTGGCACTTTTCGGGGAAATGTGCGCGGAACCCCTATTTGTTTATTTTTCTAAATACATTCAAATAT
GTATCCGCTCATGAGACAATAACCCTGATAAATGCTTCAATAATATTGAAAAAGGAAGAGTCCTGAGGCG
GAAAGAACCAGCTGTGGAATGTGTGTCAGTTAGGGTGTGGAAAGTCCCCAGGCTCCCCAGCAGGCAGAAG
TATGCAAAGCATGCATCTCAATTAGTCAGCAACCAGGTGTGGAAAGTCCCCAGGCTCCCCAGCAGGCAGA
AGTATGCAAAGCATGCATCTCAATTAGTCAGCAACCATAGTCCCGCCCCTAACTCCGCCCATCCCGCCCC
TAACTCCGCCCAGTTCCGCCCATTCTCCGCCCCATGGCTGACTAATTTTTTTTATTTATGCAGAGGCCGA
GGCCGCCTCGGCCTCTGAGCTATTCCAGAAGTAGTGAGGAGGCTTTTTTGGAGGCCTAGGCTTTTGCAAA
GATCGATCAAGAGACAGGATGAGGATCGTTTCGCATGATTGAACAAGATGGATTGCACGCAGGTTCTCCG
GCCGCTTGGGTGGAGAGGCTATTCGGCTATGACTGGGCACAACAGACAATCGGCTGCTCTGATGCCGCCG
TGTTCCGGCTGTCAGCGCAGGGGCGCCCGGTTCTTTTTGTCAAGACCGACCTGTCCGGTGCCCTGAATGA
ACTGCAAGACGAGGCAGCGCGGCTATCGTGGCTGGCCACGACGGGCGTTCCTTGCGCAGCTGTGCTCGAC
GTTGTCACTGAAGCGGGAAGGGACTGGCTGCTATTGGGCGAAGTGCCGGGGCAGGATCTCCTGTCATCTC
ACCTTGCTCCTGCCGAGAAAGTATCCATCATGGCTGATGCAATGCGGCGGCTGCATACGCTTGATCCGGC
TACCTGCCCATTCGACCACCAAGCGAAACATCGCATCGAGCGAGCACGTACTCGGATGGAAGCCGGTCTT
GTCGATCAGGATGATCTGGACGAAGAGCATCAGGGGCTCGCGCCAGCCGAACTGTTCGCCAGGCTCAAGG
CGAGCATGCCCGACGGCGAGGATCTCGTCGTGACCCATGGCGATGCCTGCTTGCCGAATATCATGGTGGA
AAATGGCCGCTTTTCTGGATTCATCGACTGTGGCCGGCTGGGTGTGGCGGACCGCTATCAGGACATAGCG
TTGGCTACCCGTGATATTGCTGAAGAGCTTGGCGGCGAATGGGCTGACCGCTTCCTCGTGCTTTACGGTA
TCGCCGCTCCCGATTCGCAGCGCATCGCCTTCTATCGCCTTCTTGACGAGTTCTTCTGAGCGGGACTCTG
GGGTTCGAAATGACCGACCAAGCGACGCCCAACCTGCCATCACGAGATTTCGATTCCACCGCCGCCTTCT
ATGAAAGGTTGGGCTTCGGAATCGTTTTCCGGGACGCCGGCTGGATGATCCTCCAGCGCGGGGATCTCAT
GCTGGAGTTCTTCGCCCACCCTAGGGGGAGGCTAACTGAAACACGGAAGGAGACAATACCGGAAGGAACC
CGCGCTATGACGGCAATAAAAAGACAGAATAAAACGCACGGTGTTGGGTCGTTTGTTCATAAACGCGGGG
TTCGGTCCCAGGGCTGGCACTCTGTCGATACCCCACCGAGACCCCATTGGGGCCAATACGCCCGCGTTTC
TTCCTTTTCCCCACCCCACCCCCCAAGTTCGGGTGAAGGCCCAGGGCTCGCAGCCAACGTCGGGGCGGCA
GGCCCTGCCATAGCCTCAGGTTACTCATATATACTTTAGATTGATTTAAAACTTCATTTTTAATTTAAAA
GGATCTAGGTGAAGATCCTTTTTGATAATCTCATGACCAAAATCCCTTAACGTGAGTTTTCGTTCCACTG
AGCGTCAGACCCCGTAGAAAAGATCAAAGGATCTTCTTGAGATCCTTTTTTTCTGCGCGTAATCTGCTGC
TTGCAAACAAAAAAACCACCGCTACCAGCGGTGGTTTGTTTGCCGGATCAAGAGCTACCAACTCTTTTTC
CGAAGGTAACTGGCTTCAGCAGAGCGCAGATACCAAATACTGTTCTTCTAGTGTAGCCGTAGTTAGGCCA
CCACTTCAAGAACTCTGTAGCACCGCCTACATACCTCGCTCTGCTAATCCTGTTACCAGTGGCTGCTGCC
AGTGGCGATAAGTCGTGTCTTACCGGGTTGGACTCAAGACGATAGTTACCGGATAAGGCGCAGCGGTCGG
GCTGAACGGGGGGTTCGTGCACACAGCCCAGCTTGGAGCGAACGACCTACACCGAACTGAGATACCTACA
GCGTGAGCTATGAGAAAGCGCCACGCTTCCCGAAGGGAGAAAGGCGGACAGGTATCCGGTAAGCGGCAGG
GTCGGAACAGGAGAGCGCACGAGGGAGCTTCCAGGGGGAAACGCCTGGTATCTTTATAGTCCTGTCGGGT
TTCGCCACCTCTGACTTGAGCGTCGATTTTTGTGATGCTCGTCAGGGGGGCGGAGCCTATGGAAAAACGC
CAGCAACGCGGCCTTTTTACGGTTCCTGGCCTTTTGCTGGCCTTTTGCTCACATGTTCTTTCCTGCGTTA
TCCCCTGATTCTGTGGATAACCGTATTACCGCCATGCATTAGTTATTAATAGTAATCAATTACGGGG
Features (pLannotate 1.2.2; 15 found; start..end, strand, type, name):
     33..336     +  enhancer       CMV enhancer: human cytomegalovirus immediate early enhancer
    337..540     +  promoter       CMV promoter: human cytomegalovirus (CMV) immediate early promoter
    876..1526    +  CDS            mKO2: mKO2 is a basic (constitutively fluorescent) orange fluorescent protein published in 2008, derived from Verrillofungia concinna. It has moderate acid sensitivity.
   1701..2654    +  CDS            park (fragment): PRKN_DROME - Also known as parkin From Drosophila melanogaster (Fruit fly).
   2686..2770    +  CDS            large T antigen (fragment): large T antigen from SV40 (simian virus 40)
   2793..2914    +  polyA_signal   SV40 poly(A) signal: SV40 polyadenylation signal
   2948..3376    -  rep_origin     f1 ori (sequence partly withheld): f1 bacteriophage origin of replication; arrow indicates direction of (+) strand synthesis
   3403..3507    +  promoter       AmpR promoter: bla
   3509..3866    +  promoter       SV40 promoter: SV40 enhancer and early promoter
   3901..4695    +  CDS            NeoR/KanR: aminoglycoside phosphotransferase from Tn5; aph(3')-II (or nptII); confers resistance to neomycin, kanamycin, and G418 (Geneticin®)
   4716..4868    +  CDS            ble (fragment): BLE_KLEPN - Experimental evidence at protein level: Swiss-Prot protein existence level 1. Binding protein with a strong affinity to the bleomycin family of antibiotics. Binds to CL990; an antimitotic-antibiotic compound. From Klebsiella pneumoniae.
   4927..4974    +  polyA_signal   HSV TK poly(A) signal: herpes simplex virus thymidine kinase polyadenylation signal (Cole and Stacy, 1985)
   5065..5081    -  polyA_signal   bGH poly(A) signal (fragment): bovine growth hormone polyadenylation signal
   5303..5891    +  rep_origin     ori: high-copy-number ColE1/pMB1/pBR322/pUC origin of replication
   6006..6033    +  enhancer       CMV enhancer (fragment): human cytomegalovirus immediate early enhancer
