[The description below was written by a language model from this plasmid's Addgene catalogue record and pLannotate feature annotations shown in this document.]
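Description:
pCMV-Parkin-A92mKO2 is a 6,033 bp mammalian expression plasmid for transient expression of human Parkin (PRKN/PARK2) carrying an internal fluorescent tag. It was assembled by Gibson cloning into a backbone taken from another repository plasmid. The feature layout resembles a standard CMV-driven, kanamycin-selected fluorescent protein vector. It has a high-copy ColE1/pUC-type origin for propagation in E. coli and an f1 origin. A NeoR/KanR (Tn5 aminoglycoside phosphotransferase) cassette sits behind tandem bacterial (bla) and SV40 early promoters and ends in an HSV TK polyadenylation signal. This arrangement gives kanamycin resistance in bacteria and could in principle support G418 selection in mammalian cells, although the record describes only transient use.

The payload is driven by the human CMV immediate early enhancer and promoter and terminated by an SV40 poly(A) signal. Rather than being fused to a terminus, the orange fluorescent protein mKO2 is inserted within the Parkin coding sequence immediately after alanine 92, according to the depositor. This agrees with the annotation, where the mKO2 CDS lies a few hundred bases downstream of the promoter and is followed by the rest of the Parkin reading frame. The automated annotation labels this downstream segment as a fragment of Drosophila parkin, which most likely reflects homology-based matching, since the catalogue gives the insert as human. The short "large T antigen", "ble" and bGH poly(A) fragments are likewise probably backbone remnants or partial matches, not functional elements.

The plasmid comes from work on the PINK1/Parkin mitophagy decision circuit. The record does not specify applications beyond expression, but an mKO2-tagged Parkin of this kind is suited to following the protein by fluorescence imaging in mammalian cells.
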