Addgene plasmid #213548: pCMV-Parkin-A92mKO2
Purpose: Transient mammalian expresssion of Parkin, internally tagged with mKO2
Depositing lab: Steven Altschuler & Lani Wu. Depositing organization: University of California, San Francisco (UCSF). Publication: A PINK1 input threshold arises from positive feedback in the PINK1/Parkin mitophagy decision circuit. Waters CS, Angenent SB, Altschuler SJ, Wu LF. Cell Rep. 2023 Oct 31;42(10):113260. doi: 10.1016/j.celrep.2023.113260. Epub 2023 Oct 17. PubMed 37851575.
Backbone
  Vector backbone: Addgene #23956
  Backbone size w/o insert (bp): 3954
  Vector type: Mammalian Expression
Growth in bacteria
  Bacterial resistance: Kanamycin, 50 μg/mL
  Growth temperature: 30°C
  Growth strain: NEB Stable
  Copy number: High Copy
Gene/Insert
  Gene/Insert name: Parkin (alt name: PARK2)
  Species: H. sapiens (human)
  Insert size (bp): 2079
  Entrez Gene: PRKN (a.k.a. AR-JP, LPRS2, PARK2, PDJ)
  Promoter: CMV
  Cloning method: Gibson Cloning
  Sequencing primers: 5′ CMV Forward
Resource information
  A portion of this plasmid was derived from a plasmid made by: mKO2 from Addgene #83841
Terms and licenses: Academic/Nonprofit Terms; Industry Terms: Not Available to Industry
Depositor comments: Parkin Internally tagged with mKO2 following Alanine 92
How to cite: pCMV-Parkin-A92mKO2 was a gift from Steven Altschuler & Lani Wu (Addgene plasmid # 213548 ; http://n2t.net/addgene:213548 ; RRID:Addgene_213548)
